>Addgene plasmid #70135 | pDS2 | depositor full sequence | sequence record 133467 | pDS2 sequence 4879 bps
CGCTCTTCCGCTTCCTCGCTCACTGACTCGCTGCGCTCGGTCGTTCGGCTGCGGCGAGCGGTATCAGCTC
ACTCAAAGGCGGTAATACGGTTATCCACAGAATCAGGGGATAACGCAGGAAAGAACATGTGAGCAAAAGG
CCAGCAAAAGGCCAGGAACCGTAAAAAGGCCGCGTTGCTGGCGTTTTTCCATAGGCTCCGCCCCCCTGAC
GAGCATCACAAAAATCGACGCTCAAGTCAGAGGTGGCGAAACCCGACAGGACTATAAAGATACCAGGCGT
TTCCCCCTGGAAGCTCCCTCGTGCGCTCTCCTGTTCCGACCCTGCCGCTTACCGGATACCTGTCCGCCTT
TCTCCCTTCGGGAAGCGTGGCGCTTTCTCATAGCTCACGCTGTAGGTATCTCAGTTCGGTGTAGGTCGTT
CGCTCCAAGCTGGGCTGTGTGCACGAACCCCCCGTTCAGCCCGACCGCTGCGCCTTATCCGGTAACTATC
GTCTTGAGTCCAACCCGGTAAGACACGACTTATCGCCACTGGCAGCAGCCACTGGTAACAGGATTAGCAG
AGCGAGGTATGTAGGCGGTGCTACAGAGTTCTTGAAGTGGTGGCCTAACTACGGCTACACTAGAAGGACA
GTATTTGGTATCTGCGCTCTGCTGAAGCCAGTTACCTTCGGAAAAAGAGTTGGTAGCTCTTGATCCGGCA
AACAAACCACCGCTGGTAGCGGTGGTTTTTTTGTTTGCAAGCAGCAGATTACGCGCAGAAAAAAAGGATC
TCAAGAAGATCCTTTGATCTTTTCTACGGGGTCTGACGCTCAGTGGAACGAAAACTCACGTTAAGGGATT
TTGGTCATGAGATTATCAAAAAGGATCTTCACCTAGATCCTTTTAAATTAAAAATGAAGTTTTAAATCAA
TCTAAAGTATATATGAGTAAACTTGGTCTGACAGTTACCAATGCTTAATCAGTGAGGCACCTATCTCAGC
GATCTGTCTATTTCGTTCATCCATAGTTGCCTGACTCCCCGTCGTGTAGATAACTACGATACGGGAGGGC
TTACCATCTGGCCCCAGTGCTGCAATGATACCGCGAGACCCACGCTCACCGGCTCCAGATTTATCAGCAA
TAAACCAGCCAGCCGGAAGGGCCGAGCGCAGAAGTGGTCCTGCAACTTTATCCGCCTCCATCCAGTCTAT
TAATTGTTGCCGGGAAGCTAGAGTAAGTAGTTCGCCAGTTAATAGTTTGCGCAACGTTGTTGCCATTGCT
ACAGGCATCGTGGTGTCACGCTCGTCGTTTGGTATGGCTTCATTCAGCTCCGGTTCCCAACGATCAAGGC
GAGTTACATGATCCCCCATGTTGTGCAAAAAAGCGGTTAGCTCCTTCGGTCCTCCGATCGTTGTCAGAAG
TAAGTTGGCCGCAGTGTTATCACTCATGGTTATGGCAGCACTGCATAATTCTCTTACTGTCATGCCATCC
GTAAGATGCTTTTCTGTGACTGGTGAGTACTCAACCAAGTCATTCTGAGAATAGTGTATGCGGCGACCGA
GTTGCTCTTGCCCGGCGTCAATACGGGATAATACCGCGCCACATAGCAGAACTTTAAAAGTGCTCATCAT
TGGAAAACGTTCTTCGGGGCGAAAACTCTCAAGGATCTTACCGCTGTTGAGATCCAGTTCGATGTAACCC
ACTCGTGCACCCAACTGATCTTCAGCATCTTTTACTTTCACCAGCGTTTCTGGGTGAGCAAAAACAGGAA
GGCAAAATGCCGCAAAAAAGGGAATAAGGGCGACACGGAAATGTTGAATACTCATACTCTTCCTTTTTCA
ATATTATTGAAGCATTTATCAGGGTTATTGTCTCATGAGCGGATACATATTTGAATGTATTTAGAAAAAT
AAACAAATAGGGGTTCCGCGCACATTTCCCCGAAAAGTGCCACCTGGGTCCTTTTCATCACGTGCTATAA
AAATAATTATAATTTAAATTTTTTAATATAAATATATAAATTAAAAATAGAAAGTAAAAAAAGAAATTAA
AGAAAAAATAGTTTTTGTTTTCCGAAGATGTAAAAGACTCTAGGGGGATCGCCAACAAATACTACCTTTT
ATCTTGCTCTTCCTGCTCTCAGGTATTAATGCCGAATTGTTTCATCTTGTCTGTGTAGAAGACCACACAC
GAAAATCCTGTGATTTTACATTTTACTTATCGTTAATCGAATGTATATCTATTTAATCTGCTTTTCTTGT
CTAATAAATATATATGTAAAGTACGCTTTTTGTTGAAATTTTTTAAACCTTTGTTTATTTTTTTTTCTTC
ATTCCGTAACTCTTCTACCTTCTTTATTTACTTTCTAAAATCCAAATACAAAACATAAAAATAAATAAAC
ACAGAGTAAATTCCCAAATTATTCCATCATTAAAAGATACGAGGCGCGTGTAAGTTACAGGCAAGCGATC
CGTCCTAAGAAACCATTATTATCATGACATTAACCTATAAAAATAGGCGTATCACGAGGCCCTTTCGTCT
CGCGCGTTTCGGTGATGACGGTGAAAACCTCTGACACATGCAGCTCCCGGAGACGGTCACAGCTTGTCTG
TAAGCGGATGCCGGGAGCAGACAAGCCCGTCAGGGCGCGTCAGCGGGTGTTGGCGGGTGTCGGGGCTGGC
TTAACTATGCGGCATCAGAGCAGATTGTACTGAGAGTGCACCATAACAGCTTTCGACAACCCTTAATATA
ACTTCGTATAATGTATGCTATACGAAGTTATTAGGTCTAGAGATCTGTTTAGCTTGCCTCGTCCCCGCCG
GGTCACCCGGCCAGCGACATGGAGGCCCAGAATACCCTCCTTGACAGTCTTGACGTGCGCAGCTCAGGGG
CATGATGTGACTGTCGCCCGTACATTTAGCCCATACATCCCCATGTATAATCATTTGCATCCATACATTT
TGATGGCCGCACGGCGCGAAGCAAAAATTACGGCTCCTCGCTGCAGACCTGCGAGCAGGGAAACGCTCCC
CTCACAGACGCGTTGAATTGTCCCCACGCCGCGCCCCTGTAGAGAAATATAAAAGGTTAGGATTTGCCAC
TGAGGTTCTTCTTTCATATACTTCCTTTTAAAATCTTGCTAGGATACAGTTCTCACATCACATCCGAACA
TAAACAAGAACATATGCCCAAGAAGAAGCGGAAGGTCTCGAGCATGAAAGCGTTAACGGCCAGGCAACAA
GAGGTGTTTGATCTCATCCGTGATCACATCAGCCAGACAGGTATGCCGCCGACGCGTGCGGAAATCGCGC
CGCGTTTGGGGTTCCGTTCCCCAAACGCGGCTGAAGAACATCTGAAGGCGCTGGCACGCAAAGGCGTTAT
TGAAATTGTTTCCGGCGCATCACGCGGGATTCGTCTGTTGCAGGAAGAGGAAGAAGGGTTGCCGCTGGTA
GGTCGTGTGGCTGCCGGTGAACCACTTCTGGCGCAACAGCATATTGAAGGTCATTATCAGGTCGATCCTT
CCTTATTCAAGCCGAATGCTGATTTCCTGCTGCGCGTCAGCGGGATGTCGATGAAAGATATCGGCATTAT
GGATGGTGACTTGCTGGCAGTGCATAAAACTCAGGATGTACGTAACGGTCAGGTCGTTGTCGCACGTATT
GATGACGAAGTTACCGTTAAGCGCCTGAAAAAACAGGGCAATAAAGTCGAACTGTTGCCAGAAAATAGCG
AGTTTAAACCAATTGTCGTTGACCTTCGTCAGCAGAGCTTCACCATTGAAGGGCTGGCGGTTGGGGTTAT
TCGCAACGGCGACTGGCTGAGGTCGAATCAAACAAGTTTGTACAAAAAAGCAGGCTCCGCGGCCGCCCCC
TTCACCCGTGAGTACAAGCTAGTGGTCCTTGGTTCAGGAGGCGTTGGGAAGTCTGCTCTGACAGTTCAGT
TTGTTCAGGGAATTTTTGTTGAAAAATATGACCCAACGATAGAAGATTCCTACAGAAAGCAAGTTGAAGT
CGATTGCCAACAGTGTATGCTCGAAATCCTGGATACTGCAGGGACAGAGCAATTTACAGCAATGAGGGAT
TTGTATATGAAGAACGGCCAAGGTTTTGCACTAGTATATTCTATTACAGCTCAGTCCACGTTTAACGACT
TACAGGACCTGAGGGAACAGATTTTACGGGTTAAGGACACGGAAGATGTTCCAATGATTTTGGTTGGCAA
TAAATGTGACCTGGAAGATGAGCGAGTAGTTGGCAAAGAGCAGGGCCAGAATTTAGCAAGACAGTGGTGT
AACTGTGCCTTTTTAGAATCTTCTGCAAAGTCAAAGATCAATGTTAATGAGATATTTTATGACCTGGTCA
GACAGATAAATAGGAAAACGCCAGTGGAAAAGAAGAAGCCTAAAAAGAAATCATGTCTGCTGCTCTAGAA
GCGGTAACTCGAGGACAATAAAAAGATTCTTGTTTTCAAGAACTTGTCATTTGTATAGTTTTTTTATATT
GTAGTTGTTCTATTTTAATCAAATGTTAGCGTGATTTATATTTTTTTTCGCCTCGACATCATCTGCCCAG
ATGCGAAGTTAAGTGCGCAGAAAGTAATATCATGCGTCAATCGTATGTGAATGCTGGTCGCTATACTGCT
GTCGATTCGATACTAACGCCGCCATCCAGTGTCGAAAACGAGCTCTCGAGAACCCTTAATATAACTTCGT
ATAATGTATGCTATACGAAGTTATTAGGTGATATCAGATCCACTAGTGGCCTATGCACCCAATTGCGCAA
CTGTTGGGAAGGGCGATCGGTGCGGGCCTCTTCGCTATTACGCCAGCTGAACTGCCCGGGCAAATCAGCT
GCATTAATGAATCGGCCAACGCGCGGGGAGAGGCGGTTTGCGTATTGGG
Features (pLannotate 1.2.2; 15 found; start..end, strand, type, name):
    186..774     -  rep_origin     ori: high-copy-number ColE1/pMB1/pBR322/pUC origin of replication
    945..1805    -  CDS            AmpR: β-lactamase; bla; confers resistance to ampicillin, carbenicillin, and related antibiotics
   1806..1910    -  promoter       AmpR promoter: bla
   1947..2450    +  misc_feature   CEN/ARS: S. cerevisiae CEN6 centromere fused to an autonomously replicating sequence
   2519..2554    +  CDS            rop (fragment): Rop protein, which maintains plasmids at low copy number; rop
   2656..2705    +  misc_feature   bom (fragment): basis of mobility region from pBR322
   2728..2761    -  protein_bind   loxP: Cre-mediated recombination occurs in the 8-bp core sequence (GCATACAT). Cre recombinase
   2816..3157    +  promoter       TEF promoter: Ashbya gossypii TEF promoter
   3194..3799    +  CDS            LexA: E. coli DNA-binding protein that represses genes involved in the SOS response to DNA damage; lexA; The N-terminal DNA-binding domain recognizes the 16-bp palindromic sequence 5'-CTGTATATATATACAG-3'.
   3812..3836    +  protein_bind   attB1: mutant version of attB; recombination site for the Gateway® BP reaction BP Clonase™
   3857..4405    +  CDS            RAP1A: RAP1A_BOVIN - Experimental evidence at protein level: Swiss-Prot protein existence level 1. Induces morphological reversion of a cell line transformed by a Ras oncogene. Counteracts the mitogenic function of Ras, at least partly because it can interact with Ras GAPs and RAF in a competitive manner. Together with ITGB1BP1, regulates KRIT1 localization to microtubules and membranes. Plays a role in nerve growth factor (NGF)- induced neurite outgrowth. Plays a role in the regulation of embryonic blood vessel formation. Involved in the establishment of basal endothelial barrier function. May be in
   4424..4618    +  terminator     TEF terminator: Ashbya gossypii TEF terminator
   4681..4714    -  protein_bind   loxP: Cre-mediated recombination occurs in the 8-bp core sequence (GCATACAT). Cre recombinase
   4754..4809    -  CDS            lacZα (fragment): LacZα fragment of β-galactosidase; lacZ fragment
   4826..3       -  CDS            lacI (fragment) (across the origin): lac repressor; lacI; The lac repressor binds to the lac operator to inhibit transcription in E. coli. This inhibition can be relieved by adding lactose or isopropyl-β-D-thiogalactopyranoside (IPTG).
