[The description below was written by a language model from this plasmid's Addgene catalogue record and pLannotate feature annotations shown in this document.]
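Description:
pDS2 is a low-copy yeast–E. coli shuttle vector of about 4.9 kb, built on the pDS1U backbone and catalogued as a synthetic biology plasmid. In bacteria it replicates from a high-copy ColE1/pUC-type origin and is selected with ampicillin through the β-lactamase gene and its native promoter. In Saccharomyces cerevisiae it is maintained by a CEN6/ARS element, which gives stable, centromere-controlled segregation at roughly single-copy level. Short fragments of rop, bom, lacZα and lacI in the annotation are remnants of earlier cloning vectors rather than functional parts.

The payload is the "DS2" selection marker, an approximately 1.8 kb cassette encoding an NLS–LexA–Krev1 fusion. It is expressed from the Ashbya gossypii TEF promoter and ended by the A. gossypii TEF terminator. The feature table shows the LexA coding sequence, which supplies the bacterial DNA-binding domain, followed by an attB1-like linker and a RAP1A (Krev1) coding sequence. The nuclear localisation signal is named in the record but not annotated separately. The cassette is flanked by two loxP sites annotated on the same strand, an arrangement that would allow Cre-mediated excision of the marker.

No conventional auxotrophic or drug-resistance marker for yeast is annotated. The associated work concerns modular, divisible selection gene regulators, which suggests that DS2 is one part of a split regulator whose DNA-binding fusion must combine with a partner to switch on a selectable gene. The record does not name that partner, the reporter or the required host strain. The LexA fusion is noted to slow bacterial growth slightly. The plasmid is intended for metabolic pathway construction in yeast.
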