Addgene plasmid #70135: pDS2
Purpose: CEN/ARS yeast shuttle vector with DS2 selection marker
Depositing lab: Morten Sommer. Depositing organization: Danmarks Tekniske Universitet. Publication: Flexible metabolic pathway construction using modular and divisible selection gene regulators. Rugbjerg P, Myling-Petersen N, Sommer MO. Metab Eng. 2015 Sep;31:189-97. doi: 10.1016/j.ymben.2015.08.004. Epub 2015 Aug 21. PubMed 26303342.
Backbone
  Vector backbone: pDS1U
  Total vector size (bp): 4800
  Vector type: Synthetic Biology
Growth in bacteria
  Bacterial resistance: Ampicillin, 100 μg/mL
  Growth temperature: 37°C
  Growth strain: XL1 Blue
  Growth instructions: Grows slightly slower due to fusion including LexA
  Copy number: High Copy
Gene/Insert
  Gene/Insert name: DS2 (alt name: NLS-lexA-Krev1)
  Insert size (bp): 1800
  Promoter: AgTEF1
  Cloning method: Ligation Independent Cloning
  Sequencing primers: 5′ GGTTAGGATTTGCCACTGAG
Terms and licenses: Academic/Nonprofit Terms; Industry Terms: Not Available to Industry
How to cite: pDS2 was a gift from Morten Sommer (Addgene plasmid # 70135 ; http://n2t.net/addgene:70135 ; RRID:Addgene_70135)
