>Addgene plasmid #70135 | pDS2 | addgene partial sequence | sequence record 133461 | pBR322ori-F 5'-GGGAAACGCCTGGTATCTTT-3'
TGAGCGTCGATTTTTGTGATGCTCGTCAGGGGGGCGGAGCCTATGGAAAAACGCCAGCAACGCGGCCTTT
TTACGGTTCCTGGCCTTTTGCTGGCCTTTTGCTCACATGTTCTTTCCTGCGTTATCCCCTGATTCTGTGG
ATAACCGTATTACCGCCTTTGAGTGAGCTGATACCGCTCGCCGCAGCCGAACGACCGAGCGCAGCGAGTC
AGTGAGCGAGGAAGCGGAAGAGCGCCCAATACGCAAACCGCCTCTCCCCGCGCGTTGGCCGATTCATTAA
TGCAGCTGATTTGCCCGGGCAGTTCAGCTGGCGTAATAGCGAAGAGGCCCGCACCGATCGCCCTTCCCAA
CAGTTGCGCAATTGGGTGCATAGGCCACTAGTGGATCTGATATCACCTAATAACTTCGTATAGCATACAT
TATACGAAGTTATATTAAGGGTTCTCGAGAGCTCGTTTTCGACACTGGATGGCGGCGTTAGTATCGAATC
GACAGCAGTATAGCGACCAGCATTCACATACGATTGACGCATGATATTACTTTCTGCGCACTTAACTTCG
CATCTGGGCAGATGATGTCGAGGCGAAAAAAAATATAAATCACGCTAACATTTGATTAAAATAGAACAAC
TACAATATAAAAAAACTATACAAATGACAAGTTCTTGAAAACAAGAATCTTTTTATTGTCCTCGAGTTAC
CGCTTCTAGAGCAGCAGACATGATTTCTTTTTAGGCTTCTTCTTTTCCACTGGCGTTTTCCTATTTATCT
GTCTGACCAGGTCATAAAATATCTCATTAACATTGATCTTTGACTTTGCAGA
