>Addgene plasmid #70135 | pDS2 | addgene partial sequence | sequence record 133462 | pGEX3 5'-CCGGGAGCTGCATGTGTCAGAGG-3'
AGGGCCTCGTGATACGCCTATTTTTATAGGTTAATGTCATGATAATAATGGTTTCTTAGGACGGATCGCT
TGCCTGTAACTTACACGCGCCTCGTATCTTTTAATGATGGAATAATTTGGGAATTTACTCTGTGTTTATT
TATTTTTATGTTTTGTATTTGGATTTTAGAAAGTAAATAAAGAAGGTAGAAGAGTTACGGAATGAAGAAA
AAAAAATAAACAAAGGTTTAAAAAATTTCAACAAAAAGCGTACTTTACATATATATTTATTAGACAAGAA
AAGCAGATTAAATAGATATACATTCGATTAACGATAAGTAAAATGTAAAATCACAGGATTTTCGTGTGTG
GTCTTCTACACAGACAAGATGAAACAATTCGGCATTAATACCTGAGAGCAGGAAGAGCAAGATAAAAGGT
AGTATTTGTTGGCGATCCCCCTAGAGTCTTTTACATCTTCGGAAAACAAAAACTATTTTTTCTTTAATTT
CTTTTTTTACTTTCTATTTTTAATTTATATATTTATATTAAAAAATTTAAATTATAATTATTTTTATAGC
ACGTGATGAAAAGGACCCAGGTGGCACTTTTCGGGGAAATGTGCGCGGAACCCCTATTTGTTTATTTTTC
TAAATACATTCAAATATGTATCCGCTCATGAGACAATAACCCTGATAAATGCTTCAATAATATTGAAAAA
GGAAGAGTATGAGTATTCAACATTTCCGTGTCGCCCTTATTCCCTTTTTTGCGGCATTTTGCCTTCCTGT
TTTTGCTCACCCAGAAACGCTGGTGAAAGTAAAAGATGCTGAAGATCAGTTGGGTGCACGAGTGG
